>Addgene plasmid #183469 | pcDNA3.1-Zeo-ssIFNA2 | addgene full sequence | sequence record 368077 | Addgene NGS Result
TTTCCATAGGCTCCGCCCCCCTGACGAGCATCACAAAAATCGACGCTCAAGTCAGAGGTGGCGAAACCCG
ACAGGACTATAAAGATACCAGGCGTTTCCCCCTGGAAGCTCCCTCGTGCGCTCTCCTGTTCCGACCCTGC
CGCTTACCGGATACCTGTCCGCCTTTCTCCCTTCGGGAAGCGTGGCGCTTTCTCATAGCTCACGCTGTAG
GTATCTCAGTTCGGTGTAGGTCGTTCGCTCCAAGCTGGGCTGTGTGCACGAACCCCCCGTTCAGCCCGAC
CGCTGCGCCTTATCCGGTAACTATCGTCTTGAGTCCAACCCGGTAAGACACGACTTATCGCCACTGGCAG
CAGCCACTGGTAACAGGATTAGCAGAGCGAGGTATGTAGGCGGTGCTACAGAGTTCTTGAAGTGGTGGCC
TAACTACGGCTACACTAGAAGAACAGTATTTGGTATCTGCGCTCTGCTGAAGCCAGTTACCTTCGGAAAA
AGAGTTGGTAGCTCTTGATCCGGCAAACAAACCACCGCTGGTAGCGGTGGTTTTTTTGTTTGCAAGCAGC
AGATTACGCGCAGAAAAAAAGGATCTCAAGAAGATCCTTTGATCTTTTCTACGGGGTCTGACGCTCAGTG
GAACGAAAACTCACGTTAAGGGATTTTGGTCATGAGATTATCAAAAAGGATCTTCACCTAGATCCTTTTA
AATTAAAAATGAAGTTTTAAATCAATCTAAAGTATATATGAGTAAACTTGGTCTGACAGTTACCAATGCT
TAATCAGTGAGGCACCTATCTCAGCGATCTGTCTATTTCGTTCATCCATAGTTGCCTGACTCCCCGTCGT
GTAGATAACTACGATACGGGAGGGCTTACCATCTGGCCCCAGTGCTGCAATGATACCGCGAGACCCACGC
TCACCGGCTCCAGATTTATCAGCAATAAACCAGCCAGCCGGAAGGGCCGAGCGCAGAAGTGGTCCTGCAA
CTTTATCCGCCTCCATCCAGTCTATTAATTGTTGCCGGGAAGCTAGAGTAAGTAGTTCGCCAGTTAATAG
TTTGCGCAACGTTGTTGCCATTGCTACAGGCATCGTGGTGTCACGCTCGTCGTTTGGTATGGCTTCATTC
AGCTCCGGTTCCCAACGATCAAGGCGAGTTACATGATCCCCCATGTTGTGCAAAAAAGCGGTTAGCTCCT
TCGGTCCTCCGATCGTTGTCAGAAGTAAGTTGGCCGCAGTGTTATCACTCATGGTTATGGCAGCACTGCA
TAATTCTCTTACTGTCATGCCATCCGTAAGATGCTTTTCTGTGACTGGTGAGTACTCAACCAAGTCATTC
TGAGAATAGTGTATGCGGCGACCGAGTTGCTCTTGCCCGGCGTCAATACGGGATAATACCGCGCCACATA
GCAGAACTTTAAAAGTGCTCATCATTGGAAAACGTTCTTCGGGGCGAAAACTCTCAAGGATCTTACCGCT
GTTGAGATCCAGTTCGATGTAACCCACTCGTGCACCCAACTGATCTTCAGCATCTTTTACTTTCACCAGC
GTTTCTGGGTGAGCAAAAACAGGAAGGCAAAATGCCGCAAAAAAGGGAATAAGGGCGACACGGAAATGTT
GAATACTCATACTCTTCCTTTTTCAATATTATTGAAGCATTTATCAGGGTTATTGTCTCATGAGCGGATA
CATATTTGAATGTATTTAGAAAAATAAACAAATAGGGGTTCCGCGCACATTTCCCCGAAAAGTGCCACCT
GACGTCGACGGATCGGGAGATCTCCCGATCCCCTATGGTGCACTCTCAGTACAATCTGCTCTGATGCCGC
ATAGTTAAGCCAGTATCTGCTCCCTGCTTGTGTGTTGGAGGTCGCTGAGTAGTGCGCGAGCAAAATTTAA
GCTACAACAAGGCAAGGCTTGACCGACAATTGCATGAAGAATCTGCTTAGGGTTAGGCGTTTTGCGCTGC
TTCGCGATGTACGGGCCAGATATACGCGTTGACATTGATTATTGACTAGTTATTAATAGTAATCAATTAC
GGGGTCATTAGTTCATAGCCCATATATGGAGTTCCGCGTTACATAACTTACGGTAAATGGCCCGCCTGGC
TGACCGCCCAACGACCCCCGCCCATTGACGTCAATAATGACGTATGTTCCCATAGTAACGCCAATAGGGA
CTTTCCATTGACGTCAATGGGTGGAGTATTTACGGTAAACTGCCCACTTGGCAGTACATCAAGTGTATCA
TATGCCAAGTACGCCCCCTATTGACGTCAATGACGGTAAATGGCCCGCCTGGCATTATGCCCAGTACATG
ACCTTATGGGACTTTCCTACTTGGCAGTACATCTACGTATTAGTCATCGCTATTACCATGGTGATGCGGT
TTTGGCAGTACATCAATGGGCGTGGATAGCGGTTTGACTCACGGGGATTTCCAAGTCTCCACCCCATTGA
CGTCAATGGGAGTTTGTTTTGGCACCAAAATCAACGGGACTTTCCAAAATGTCGTAACAACTCCGCCCCA
TTGACGCAAATGGGCGGTAGGCGTGTACGGTGGGAGGTCTATATAAGCAGAGCTCTCTGGCTAACTAGAG
AACCCACTGCTTACTGGCTTATCGAAATTAATACGACTCACTATAGGGAGACCCAAGCTGGCTAGCGTTT
AAACGGGCCCTCTAGACTCGAGATGTATACAATGCAGAGTTGGACGTGTATTTTTCTTATTATTTGCAGT
ATGCAGAGCGTGTGTCATTGCTGTGACTGGATCCGACACCACTACGGTCACTTGAGCTCAGAATACCTTT
CCCTGCTGGACCAGATGGGAGGAGATATCACAAAGCAGGATGCCCCAGTCTTTTTCCCAACATCCCTTTA
CAGACACATAGATGATGCCGAGGTTGAGGACAAAGTCAGATTCCTGAAAGAGACCATCTATCAAATCACA
AAACTGTTTGATGGGAATATGAAATCTGTCGCCTGGGACAAGAAAAACCTGGACGATTTCCTCAACATTC
TAGAACGCCAATTGGAGAACCTTAATTCCTGTCTATCACCTGCCATGAAACCTGAGAGGAGACTGAAACG
CTACTTCAAGAAGTTGAATAAGAATGTTCTGAGAAAAATGAACTACAGTGCACAGGCGTGGGAGCTCATC
AGGAAAGAGACAAAACGTCATCTGCAAAGATTGGATATCCTTGCAGCACAGATGTACTGAAAGCTTAAGT
TTAAACCGCTGATCAGCCTCGACTGTGCCTTCTAGTTGCCAGCCATCTGTTGTTTGCCCCTCCCCCGTGC
CTTCCTTGACCCTGGAAGGTGCCACTCCCACTGTCCTTTCCTAATAAAATGAGGAAATTGCATCGCATTG
TCTGAGTAGGTGTCATTCTATTCTGGGGGGTGGGGTGGGGCAGGACAGCAAGGGGGAGGATTGGGAAGAC
AATAGCAGGCATGCTGGGGATGCGGTGGGCTCTATGGCTTCTGAGGCGGAAAGAACCAGCTGGGGCTCTA
GGGGGTATCCCC
[124 nt withheld, positions 3513-3636]
C
[91 nt withheld, positions 3638-3728]
A
[49 nt withheld, positions 3730-3778]
CCTTTGACGTTGGAGTCCACGTTCTTT
[37 nt withheld, positions 3806-3842]
ACCCTATCTCGGTCTATTCTTTTGATTTATAAGGGATTTTGCCGATTTCGGCCTATTGGTTAAAAAATGA
GCTGATTTAACAAAAATTTAACGCGAATTAATTCTGTGGAATGTGTGTCAGTTAGGGTGTGGAAAGTCCC
CAGGCTCCCCAGCAGGCAGAAGTATGCAAAGCATGCATCTCAATTAGTCAGCAACCAGGTGTGGAAAGTC
CCCAGGCTCCCCAGCAGGCAGAAGTATGCAAAGCATGCATCTCAATTAGTCAGCAACCATAGTCCCGCCC
CTAACTCCGCCCATCCCGCCCCTAACTCCGCCCAGTTCCGCCCATTCTCCGCCCCATGGCTGACTAATTT
TTTTTATTTATGCAGAGGCCGAGGCCGCCTCTGCCTCTGAGCTATTCCAGAAGTAGTGAGGAGGCTTTTT
TGGAGGCCTAGGCTTTTGCAAAAAGCTCCCGGGAGCTTGTATATCCATTTTCGGATCTGATCAGCACGTG
TTGACAATTAATCATCGGCATAGTATATCGGCATAGTATAATACGACAAGGTGAGGAACTAAACCATGGC
CAAGTTGACCAGTGCCGTTCCGGTGCTCACCGCGCGCGACGTCGCCGGAGCGGTCGAGTTCTGGACCGAC
CGGCTCGGGTTCTCCCGGGACTTCGTGGAGGACGACTTCGCCGGTGTGGTCCGGGACGACGTGACCCTGT
TCATCAGCGCGGTCCAGGACCAGGTGGTGCCGGACAACACCCTGGCCTGGGTGTGGGTGCGCGGCCTGGA
CGAGCTGTACGCCGAGTGGTCGGAGGTCGTGTCCACGAACTTCCGGGACGCCTCCGGGCCGGCCATGACC
GAGATCGGCGAGCAGCCGTGGGGGCGGGAGTTCGCCCTGCGCGACCCGGCCGGCAACTGCGTGCACTTCG
TGGCCGAGGAGCAGGACTGACACGTGCTACGAGATTTCGATTCCACCGCCGCCTTCTATGAAAGGTTGGG
CTTCGGAATCGTTTTCCGGGACGCCGGCTGGATGATCCTCCAGCGCGGGGATCTCATGCTGGAGTTCTTC
GCCCACCCCAACTTGTTTATTGCAGCTTATAATGGTTACAAATAAAGCAATAGCATCACAAATTTCACAA
ATAAAGCATTTTTTTCACTGCATTCTAGTTGTGGTTTGTCCAAACTCATCAATGTATCTTATCATGTCTG
TATACCGTCGACCTCTAGCTAGAGCTTGGCGTAATCATGGTCATAGCTGTTTCCTGTGTGAAATTGTTAT
CCGCTCACAATTCCACACAACATACGAGCCGGAAGCATAAAGTGTAAAGCCTGGGGTGCCTAATGAGTGA
GCTAACTCACATTAATTGCGTTGCGCTCACTGCCCGCTTTCCAGTCGGGAAACCTGTCGTGCCAGCTGCA
TTAATGAATCGGCCAACGCGCGGGGAGAGGCGGTTTGCGTATTGGGCGCTCTTCCGCTTCCTCGCTCACT
GACTCGCTGCGCTCGGTCGTTCGGCTGCGGCGAGCGGTATCAGCTCACTCAAAGGCGGTAATACGGTTAT
CCACAGAATCAGGGGATAACGCAGGAAAGAACATGTGAGCAAAAGGCCAGCAAAAGGCCAGGAACCGTAA
AAAGGCCGCGTTGCTGGCGTT
Features (pLannotate 1.2.2; 22 found; start..end, strand, type, name):
      1..589     -  rep_origin     ori: high-copy-number ColE1/pMB1/pBR322/pUC origin of replication
    760..1620    -  CDS            AmpR: β-lactamase; bla; confers resistance to ampicillin, carbenicillin, and related antibiotics
   1621..1725    -  promoter       AmpR promoter: bla
   1784..1836    -  misc_feature   bom (fragment): basis of mobility region from pBR322
   1991..2370    +  enhancer       CMV enhancer: human cytomegalovirus immediate early enhancer
   2371..2574    +  promoter       CMV promoter: human cytomegalovirus (CMV) immediate early promoter
   2570..2603    +  LTR            5' LTR (truncated) (fragment): truncated 5' long terminal repeat (LTR) from HIV-1
   2619..2637    +  promoter       T7 promoter: promoter for bacteriophage T7 RNA polymerase
   2683..3207    +  CDS            ifna3: IFNA3_ONCMY - Experimental evidence at transcript level: Swiss-Prot protein existence level 2. Key player in antiviral response. Induces expression of TLRs, including that of TLR3, TLR9 and TLR8a1, and that of cytosolic pattern recognition receptors, including DDX58/RIG-1, IFIH1/MDA5 and DHX58/LGP2. Also induces MX1 and its own expression. In the presence of intracellular IFNAR2 (iIFNAR2) and IFNAR1B, intracellular isoform 3 may mediate STAT1 and STAT2 phosphorylation and induction of EIF2AK2, MX1 and RSAD2. From Oncorhynchus mykiss (Rainbow trout) (Salmo gairdneri).
   3243..3467    +  polyA_signal   bGH poly(A) signal: bovine growth hormone polyadenylation signal
   3471..3492    +  promoter       SV40 promoter (fragment): SV40 enhancer and early promoter
   3513..3941    +  rep_origin     f1 ori (sequence partly withheld): f1 bacteriophage origin of replication; arrow indicates direction of (+) strand synthesis
   3955..4284    +  promoter       SV40 promoter: SV40 enhancer and early promoter
   4332..4379    +  promoter       EM7 promoter: synthetic bacterial promoter&nbsp
   4398..4772    +  CDS            BleoR: antibiotic-binding protein; Sh ble from Streptoalloteichus hindustanus; confers resistance to bleomycin, phleomycin, and Zeocin™
   4782..4907    +  CDS            ble (fragment): BLE_KLEPN - Experimental evidence at protein level: Swiss-Prot protein existence level 1. Binding protein with a strong affinity to the bleomycin family of antibiotics. Binds to CL990; an antimitotic-antibiotic compound. From Klebsiella pneumoniae.
   4902..5023    +  polyA_signal   SV40 poly(A) signal: SV40 polyadenylation signal
   5096..5112    -  protein_bind   lac operator: The lac repressor binds to the lac operator to inhibit transcription in E. coli. This inhibition can be relieved by adding lactose or isopropyl-β-D-thiogalactopyranoside (IPTG). lac repressor encoded by lacI
   5120..5150    -  promoter       lac promoter: promoter for the E. coli lac operon
   5165..5186    -  protein_bind   CAP binding site: CAP binding activates transcription in the presence of cAMP. E. coli catabolite activator protein
   5199..5291    -  CDS            lacI (fragment): lac repressor; lacI; The lac repressor binds to the lac operator to inhibit transcription in E. coli. This inhibition can be relieved by adding lactose or isopropyl-β-D-thiogalactopyranoside (IPTG).
   5293..5426    -  rep_origin     RSF ori (fragment): Plasmids containing the RSF 1030 origin of replication can be propagated in E. coli cells that contain additional plasmids with compatible origins.
