[The description below was written by a language model from this plasmid's Addgene catalogue record and pLannotate feature annotations shown in this document.]
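Description:
pcDNA3.1-Zeo-ssIFNA2 is a mammalian-type expression plasmid built on the commercial pcDNA3.1(-)/Zeo backbone and carrying the coding sequence for the Atlantic salmon (Salmo salar) type I interferon alpha 2 precursor, ifna2. The roughly 528 bp insert was placed between the XhoI and HindIII sites of the polylinker, both of which are retained. It sits downstream of the human cytomegalovirus immediate-early enhancer and promoter and upstream of the bovine growth hormone polyadenylation signal, giving strong constitutive transcription in transfected cells. A T7 promoter lies between the CMV promoter and the insert and allows in vitro transcription. No epitope tag or reporter is recorded. Because the insert encodes the precursor form, the protein would be expected to retain its own signal peptide and be secreted. The automated annotation labels the open reading frame as rainbow trout ifna3, which reflects its closest database match among salmonid interferons rather than the identity given by the depositor.

The plasmid replicates at high copy in E. coli from a ColE1/pUC-type origin and is selected with ampicillin through the β-lactamase gene. An f1 origin is also present for single-stranded DNA production. A second cassette expresses the Sh ble gene from the SV40 early promoter, with the bacterial EM7 promoter directly upstream and an SV40 polyadenylation signal, so Zeocin can be used to select stable transfectants. Several short hits in the feature table (HIV LTR, lacI, RSF origin, Klebsiella ble fragments) are probably annotation artefacts of backbone sequence. The stated purpose is expression of salmon interferon, and the associated work concerns the activity of the salmon STAT1 and STAT2 promoters and salmonid antiviral responses.
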