Addgene plasmid #183469: pcDNA3.1-Zeo-ssIFNA2
Purpose: Expression of the Salmo salar interferon ifna2
Depositing lab: Bertrand Collet. Depositing organization: INRAE Jouy-en-Josas. Publication: Isolation and activity of the promoters for STAT1 and 2 in Atlantic salmon Salmo salar. Collins C, Ganne G, Collet B. Fish Shellfish Immunol. 2014 Oct;40(2):644-7. doi: 10.1016/j.fsi.2014.07.025. Epub 2014 Aug 13. PubMed 25128593.
Backbone
  Vector backbone: pcDNA3.1-(-)-Zeo
  Backbone manufacturer: Thermofisher scientific
  Backbone size w/o insert (bp): 5014
  Total vector size (bp): 5474
  Vector type: Mammalian Expression
  Selectable markers: Zeocin
Growth in bacteria
  Bacterial resistance: Ampicillin, 100 μg/mL
  Growth temperature: 37°C
  Growth strain: DH5alpha
  Copy number: High Copy
Gene/Insert
  Gene/Insert name: Salmo salar interferon alpha 2 precursor (alt name: ifna2)
  Species: Salmo salar
  Insert size (bp): 528
  GenBank ID: NP_001117042
  Promoter: CMV
  Cloning method: Restriction Enzyme; 5′ cloning site XhoI (not destroyed); 3′ cloning site HindIII (not destroyed)
  Sequencing primers: 5′ GGCTAACTAGAGAACCCACTG; 3′ GGCAACTAGAAGGCACAGTC
Terms and licenses: Academic/Nonprofit Terms; Industry Terms: Not Available to Industry
Depositor comments: Additional References: Adamek et al Front Immunol. 2021 Feb 24;12:581786. doi: 10.3389/fimmu.2021.581786. eCollection 2021. https://pubmed.ncbi.nlm.nih.gov/33717065/ Chaumont, L., Peruzzi, M., Huetz, F., Raffy, C., Le Hir, J., Minke, J., Boudinot, P., Collet, B., 2024. Salmonid Double-stranded RNA–Dependent Protein Kinase Activates Apoptosis and Inhibits Protein Synthesis. J. Immunol. https://doi.org/10.4049/JIMMUNOL.2400076 PMID: 39058317 (https://pubmed.ncbi.nlm.nih.gov/39058317/ )
How to cite: pcDNA3.1-Zeo-ssIFNA2 was a gift from Bertrand Collet (Addgene plasmid # 183469 ; http://n2t.net/addgene:183469 ; RRID:Addgene_183469)
